Addgene plasmid #148365: pnEA-NpM-DmMextli_577-640-Y581AL586AL587A-GB1_AB
Purpose: Bacterial Expression of DmMextli_577-640-Y581AL586AL587A
Depositing lab: Elisa Izaurralde. Depositing organization: Max Planck Institute for Developmental Biology. Publication: Mextli proteins use both canonical bipartite and novel tripartite binding modes to form eIF4E complexes that display differential sensitivity to 4E-BP regulation. Peter D, Weber R, Kone C, Chung MY, Ebertsch L, Truffault V, Weichenrieder O, Igreja C, Izaurralde E. Genes Dev. 2015 Sep 1;29(17):1835-49. doi: 10.1101/gad.269068.115. Epub 2015 Aug 20. PubMed 26294658.
Backbone
  Vector backbone: Unknown
  Vector type: Bacterial Expression
Growth in bacteria
  Bacterial resistance: Ampicillin, 100 μg/mL
  Growth temperature: 37°C
  Growth strain: DH5alpha
  Copy number: Low Copy
Gene/Insert
  Gene/Insert name: DmMextli_577-640-Y581AL586AL587A
  Species: D. melanogaster (fly)
  Entrez Gene: mxt (a.k.a. Dmel_CG2950, BcDNA:GH06479, CG2950, Dmel\CG2950, cg2950)
  Cloning method: Unknown
Terms and licenses: Academic/Nonprofit Terms; Industry Terms: Not Available to Industry
Depositor comments: sequence given by NCBI:NM_164598. Plasmids from this collection were made available to the research community and donated after the lab closed. Please note that the sequence provided by the depositing laboratory may be theoretical/predicted or based on Sanger sequencing results. There may be discrepancies between sequencing results obtained by Addgene and the depositor sequence. If an Addgene verified sequence is not available, please contact before placing your order to request that our lab fully sequence the plasmid.
How to cite: pnEA-NpM-DmMextli_577-640-Y581AL586AL587A-GB1_AB was a gift from Elisa Izaurralde (Addgene plasmid # 148365 ; http://n2t.net/addgene:148365 ; RRID:Addgene_148365)
