[The description below was written by a language model from this plasmid's Addgene catalogue record and pLannotate feature annotations shown in this document.]
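Description:
pnEA-NpM-DmMextli_577-640-Y581AL586AL587A-GB1_AB is a 7.2 kb bacterial expression plasmid for producing a mutant fragment of the Drosophila melanogaster Mextli protein (gene mxt) in E. coli. The catalogue lists the backbone as unknown, but the annotated features show a pET-style, pBR322-derived layout. It has a ColE1/pMB1-type origin together with the bom region and the rop gene, which keeps copy number low and matches the "low copy" entry in the record. Selection is through the β-lactamase gene, which confers ampicillin resistance. Several disrupted fragments of the tetracycline resistance gene and its promoter are present as backbone remnants and should not be regarded as a functional marker.

The expression cassette is driven by a T7 promoter followed by a lac operator and the T7 gene 10 ribosome binding site. A plasmid-borne lacI gene supplies repressor, so transcription depends on a host providing T7 RNA polymerase and is inducible with IPTG. The open reading frame begins with a cytosolic maltose binding protein lacking its signal sequence. An unannotated gap of roughly 170 nt follows, which is the expected position of the Mextli residues 577–640 insert. Downstream is a fragment of streptococcal protein G corresponding to the GB1 domain named in the plasmid title, and the cassette ends at a T7 terminator. A short match to a T7 gene 10B-derived solubility tag is annotated just before the terminator. Its relationship to the reading frame is not clear from the record.

The fragment carries alanine substitutions at Y581, L586 and L587. The associated publication concerns how Mextli proteins bind eIF4E, so this construct probably serves as a binding-impaired variant for in vitro interaction or structural studies, although the record does not say so explicitly.
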