Features (pLannotate 1.2.2; 20 found; start..end, strand, type, name):
    104..208     +  promoter       AmpR promoter: bla
    209..1069    +  CDS            AmpR: β-lactamase; bla; confers resistance to ampicillin, carbenicillin, and related antibiotics
   1240..1828    +  rep_origin     ori: high-copy-number ColE1/pMB1/pBR322/pUC origin of replication
   2014..2156    -  misc_feature   bom: basis of mobility region from pBR322
   2258..2449    -  CDS            rop: Rop protein, which maintains plasmids at low copy number; rop
   2466..2846    +  CDS            YPB1_ECOLX: Protein predicted: Swiss-Prot protein existence level 4. From Escherichia coli.
   3088..3712    -  CDS            TcR (fragment): tetracycline efflux protein; tet; confers resistance to tetracycline
   3727..3748    -  protein_bind   CAP binding site: CAP binding activates transcription in the presence of cAMP. E. coli catabolite activator protein
   3761..4843    -  CDS            lacI: lac repressor; lacI; The lac repressor binds to the lac operator to inhibit transcription in E. coli. This inhibition can be relieved by adding lactose or isopropyl-β-D-thiogalactopyranoside (IPTG).
   4844..4921    -  promoter       lacI promoter: lacI
   4929..5208    -  CDS            TcR (fragment): tetracycline efflux protein; tet; confers resistance to tetracycline
   5230..5248    +  promoter       T7 promoter: promoter for bacteriophage T7 RNA polymerase
   5249..5273    +  protein_bind   lac operator: The lac repressor binds to the lac operator to inhibit transcription in E. coli. This inhibition can be relieved by adding lactose or isopropyl-β-D-thiogalactopyranoside (IPTG). lac repressor encoded by lacI
   5288..5310    +  RBS            RBS: efficient ribosome binding site from bacteriophage T7 gene 10 (Olins and Rangwala, 1989)
   5321..6417    +  CDS            MBP (fragment): maltose binding protein from E. coli; malE (mutated); This version of the gene does not encode a signal sequence, so MBP will remain in the cytosol.
   6586..6834    +  CDS            spg (fragment): SPG1_STRSG - Experimental evidence at protein level: Swiss-Prot protein existence level 1. Binds to the constant Fc region of IgG with high affinity. From Streptococcus sp. group G.
   6875..6924    +  CDS            SET1 (fragment): solubility-enhancement tag derived from T7 phage gene 10B
   6932..6979    +  terminator     T7 terminator: transcription terminator for bacteriophage T7 RNA polymerase
   7002..7106    -  CDS            TcR (fragment): tetracycline efflux protein; tet; confers resistance to tetracycline
   7154..7182    -  promoter       tet promoter: E. coli promoter for tetracycline efflux protein gene
>Addgene plasmid #148365 | pnEA-NpM-DmMextli_577-640-Y581AL586AL587A-GB1_AB | depositor full sequence | sequence record 290813 | Full Sequence
TTCTTGAAGACGAAAGGGCCTCGTGATACGCCTATTTTTATAGGTTAATGTCATGATAATAATGGTTTCT
TAGACGTCAGGTGGCACTTTTCGGGGAAATGTGCGCGGAACCCCTATTTGTTTATTTTTCTAAATACATT
CAAATATGTATCCGCTCATGAGACAATAACCCTGATAAATGCTTCAATAATATTGAAAAAGGAAGAGTAT
GAGTATTCAACATTTCCGTGTCGCCCTTATTCCCTTTTTTGCGGCATTTTGCCTTCCTGTTTTTGCTCAC
CCAGAAACGCTGGTGAAAGTAAAAGATGCTGAAGATCAGTTGGGTGCACGAGTGGGTTACATCGAACTGG
ATCTCAACAGCGGTAAGATCCTTGAGAGTTTTCGCCCCGAAGAACGTTTTCCAATGATGAGCACTTTTAA
AGTTCTGCTATGTGGCGCGGTATTATCCCGTGTTGACGCCGGGCAAGAGCAACTCGGTCGCCGCATACAC
TATTCTCAGAATGACTTGGTTGAGTACTCACCAGTCACAGAAAAGCATCTTACGGATGGCATGACAGTAA
GAGAATTATGCAGTGCTGCCATAACCATGAGTGATAACACTGCGGCCAACTTACTTCTGACAACGATCGG
AGGACCGAAGGAGCTAACCGCTTTTTTGCACAACATGGGGGATCATGTAACTCGCCTTGATCGTTGGGAA
CCGGAGCTGAATGAAGCCATACCAAACGACGAGCGTGACACCACGATGCCTGCAGCAATGGCAACAACGT
TGCGCAAACTATTAACTGGCGAACTACTTACTCTAGCTTCCCGGCAACAATTAATAGACTGGATGGAGGC
GGATAAAGTTGCAGGACCACTTCTGCGCTCGGCCCTTCCGGCTGGCTGGTTTATTGCTGATAAATCTGGA
GCCGGTGAGCGTGGGTCTCGCGGTATCATTGCAGCACTGGGGCCAGATGGTAAGCCCTCCCGTATCGTAG
TTATCTACACGACGGGGAGTCAGGCAACTATGGATGAACGAAATAGACAGATCGCTGAGATAGGTGCCTC
ACTGATTAAGCATTGGTAACTGTCAGACCAAGTTTACTCATATATACTTTAGATTGATTTAAAACTTCAT
TTTTAATTTAAAAGGATCTAGGTGAAGATCCTTTTTGATAATCTCATGACCAAAATCCCTTAACGTGAGT
TTTCGTTCCACTGAGCGTCAGACCCCGTAGAAAAGATCAAAGGATCTTCTTGAGATCCTTTTTTTCTGCG
CGTAATCTGCTGCTTGCAAACAAAAAAACCACCGCTACCAGCGGTGGTTTGTTTGCCGGATCAAGAGCTA
CCAACTCTTTTTCCGAAGGTAACTGGCTTCAGCAGAGCGCAGATACCAAATACTGTCCTTCTAGTGTAGC
CGTAGTTAGGCCACCACTTCAAGAACTCTGTAGCACCGCCTACATACCTCGCTCTGCTAATCCTGTTACC
AGTGGCTGCTGCCAGTGGCGATAAGTCGTGTCTTACCGGGTTGGACTCAAGACGATAGTTACCGGATAAG
GCGCAGCGGTCGGGCTGAACGGGGGGTTCGTGCACACAGCCCAGCTTGGAGCGAACGACCTACACCGAAC
TGAGATACCTACAGCGTGAGCTATGAGAAAGCGCCACGCTTCCCGAAGGGAGAAAGGCGGACAGGTATCC
GGTAAGCGGCAGGGTCGGAACAGGAGAGCGCACGAGGGAGCTTCCAGGGGGAAACGCCTGGTATCTTTAT
AGTCCTGTCGGGTTTCGCCACCTCTGACTTGAGCGTCGATTTTTGTGATGCTCGTCAGGGGGGCGGAGCC
TATGGAAAAACGCCAGCAACGCGGCCTTTTTACGGTTCCTGGCCTTTTGCTGGCCTTTTGCTCACATGTT
CTTTCCTGCGTTATCCCCTGATTCTGTGGATAACCGTATTACCGCCTTTGAGTGAGCTGATACCGCTCGC
CGCAGCCGAACGACCGAGCGCAGCGAGTCAGTGAGCGAGGAAGCGGAAGAGCGCCTGATGCGGTATTTTC
TCCTTACGCATCTGTGCGGTATTTCACACCGCATATATGGTGCACTCTCAGTACAATCTGCTCTGATGCC
GCATAGTTAAGCCAGTATACACTCCGCTATCGCTACGTGACTGGGTCATGGCTGCGCCCCGACACCCGCC
AACACCCGCTGACGCGCCCTGACGGGCTTGTCTGCTCCCGGCATCCGCTTACAGACAAGCTGTGACCGTC
TCCGGGAGCTGCATGTGTCAGAGGTTTTCACCGTCATCACCGAAACGCGCGAGGCAGCTGCGGTAAAGCT
CATCAGCGTGGTCGTGAAGCGATTCACAGATGTCTGCCTGTTCATCCGCGTCCAGCTCGTTGAGTTTCTC
CAGAAGCGTTAATGTCTGGCTTCTGATAAAGCGGGCCATGTTAAGGGCGGTTTTTTCCTGTTTGGTCACT
GATGCCTCCGTGTAAGGGGGATTTCTGTTCATGGGGGTAATGATACCGATGAAACGAGAGAGGATGCTCA
CGATACGGGTTACTGATGATGAACATGCCCGGTTACTGGAACGTTGTGAGGGTAAACAACTGGCGGTATG
GATGCGGCGGGACCAGAGAAAAATCACTCAGGGTCAATGCCAGCGCTTCGTTAATACAGATGTAGGTGTT
CCACAGGGTAGCCAGCAGCATCCTGCGATGCAGATCCGGAACATAATGGTGCAGGGCGCTGACTTCCGCG
TTTCCAGACTTTACGAAACACGGAAACCGAAGACCATTCATGTTGTTGCTCAGGTCGCAGACGTTTTGCA
GCAGCAGTCGCTTCACGTTCGCTCGCGTATCGGTGATTCATTCTGCTAACCAGTAAGGCAACCCCGCCAG
CCTAGCCGGGTCCTCAACGACAGGAGCACGATCATGCGCACCCGTGGCCAGGACCCAACGCTGCCCGAGA
TGCGCCGCGTGCGGCTGCTGGAGATGGCGGACGCGATGGATATGTTCTGCCAAGGGTTGGTTTGCGCATT
CACAGTTCTCCGCAAGAATTGATTGGCTCCAATTCTTGGAGTGGTGAATCCGTTAGCGAGGTGCCGCCGG
CTTCCATTCAGGTCGAGGTGGCCCGGCTCCATGCACCGCGACGCAACGCGGGGAGGCAGACAAGGTATAG
GGCGGCGCCTACAATCCATGCCAACCCGTTCCATGTGCTCGCCGAGGCGGCATAAATCGCCGTGACGATC
AGCGGTCCAGTGATCGAAGTTAGGCTGGTAAGAGCCGCGAGCGATCCTTGAAGCTGTCCCTGATGGTCGT
CATCTACCTGCCTGGACAGCATGGCCTGCAACGCGGGCATCCCGATGCCGCCGGAAGCGAGAAGAATCAT
AATGGGGAAGGCCATCCAGCCTCGCGTCGCGAACGCCAGCAAGACGTAGCCCAGCGCGTCGGCCGCCATG
CCGGCGATAATGGCCTGCTTCTCGCCGAAACGTTTGGTGGCGGGACCAGTGACGAAGGCTTGAGCGAGGG
CGTGCAAGATTCCGAATACCGCAAGCGACAGGCCGATCATCGTCGCGCTCCAGCGAAAGCGGTCCTCGCC
GAAAATGACCCAGAGCGCTGCCGGCACCTGTCCTACGAGTTGCATGATAAAGAAGACAGTCATAAGTGCG
GCGACGATAGTCATGCCCCGCGCCCACCGGAAGGAGCTGACTGGGTTGAAGGCTCTCAAGGGCATCGGTC
GAGATCCCGGTGCCTAATGAGTGAGCTAACTTACATTAATTGCGTTGCGCTCACTGCCCGCTTTCCAGTC
GGGAAACCTGTCGTGCCAGCTGCATTAATGAATCGGCCAACGCGCGGGGAGAGGCGGTTTGCGTATTGGG
CGCCAGGGTGGTTTTTCTTTTCACCAGTGAGACGGGCAACAGCTGATTGCCCTTCACCGCCTGGCCCTGA
GAGAGTTGCAGCAAGCGGTCCACGCTGGTTTGCCCCAGCAGGCGAAAATCCTGTTTGATGGTGGTTAACG
GCGGGATATAACATGAGCTGTCTTCGGTATCGTCGTATCCCACTACCGAGATATCCGCACCAACGCGCAG
CCCGGACTCGGTAATGGCGCGCATTGCGCCCAGCGCCATCTGATCGTTGGCAACCAGCATCGCAGTGGGA
ACGATGCCCTCATTCAGCATTTGCATGGTTTGTTGAAAACCGGACATGGCACTCCAGTCGCCTTCCCGTT
CCGCTATCGGCTGAATTTGATTGCGAGTGAGATATTTATGCCAGCCAGCCAGACGCAGACGCGCCGAGAC
AGAACTTAATGGGCCCGCTAACAGCGCGATTTGCTGGTGACCCAATGCGACCAGATGCTCCACGCCCAGT
CGCGTACCGTCTTCATGGGAGAAAATAATACTGTTGATGGGTGTCTGGTCAGAGACATCAAGAAATAACG
CCGGAACATTAGTGCAGGCAGCTTCCACAGCAATGGCATCCTGGTCATCCAGCGGATAGTTAATGATCAG
CCCACTGACGCGTTGCGCGAGAAGATTGTGCACCGCCGCTTTACAGGCTTCGACGCCGCTTCGTTCTACC
ATCGACACCACCACGCTGGCACCCAGTTGATCGGCGCGAGATTTAATCGCCGCGACAATTTGCGACGGCG
CGTGCAGGGCCAGACTGGAGGTGGCAACGCCAATCAGCAACGACTGTTTGCCCGCCAGTTGTTGTGCCAC
GCGGTTGGGAATGTAATTCAGCTCCGCCATCGCCGCTTCCACTTTTTCCCGCGTTTTCGCAGAAACGTGG
CTGGCCTGGTTCACCACGCGGGAAACGGTCTGATAAGAGACACCGGCATACTCTGCGACATCGTATAACG
TTACTGGTTTCACATTCACCACCCTGAATTGACTCTCTTCCGGGCGCTATCATGCCATACCGCGAAAGGT
TTTGCGCCATTCGATGGTGTCCGGGATCTCGACGCTCTCCCTTATGCGACTCCTGCATTAGGAAGCAGCC
CAGTAGTAGGTTGAGGCCGTTGAGCACCGCCGCCGCAAGGAATGGTGCATGCAAGGAGATGGCGCCCAAC
AGTCCCCCGGCCACGGGGCCTGCCACCATACCCACGCCGAAACAAGCGCTCATGAGCCCGAAGTGGCGAG
CCCGATCTTCCCCATCGGTGATGTCGGCGATATAGGCGCCAGCAACCGCACCTGTGGCGCCGGTGATGCC
GGCCACGATGCGTCCGGCGTAGAGGATCGAGATCTCGATCCCGCGAAATTAATACGACTCACTATAGGGG
AATTGTGAGCGGATAACAATTCCCCACTAGTAATAATTTTGTTTAACTTTAAGAAGGAGATATACCATGG
AAACTGAAGAAGGTAAACTGGTAATCTGGATTAACGGCGATAAAGGCTATAACGGTCTCGCTGAAGTCGG
TAAGAAATTCGAGAAAGATACCGGAATTAAAGTCACCGTTGAGCATCCGGATAAACTGGAAGAGAAATTC
CCACAGGTTGCGGCAACTGGCGATGGCCCTGACATTATCTTCTGGGCACACGACCGCTTTGGTGGCTACG
CTCAATCTGGCCTGTTGGCTGAAATCACCCCGGACAAAGCGTTCCAGGACAAGCTGTATCCGTTTACCTG
GGATGCCGTACGTTACAACGGCAAGCTGATTGCTTACCCGATCGCTGTTGAAGCGTTATCGCTGATTTAT
AACAAAGACCTGCTGCCGAACCCGCCAAAAACCTGGGAAGAGATCCCGGCGCTGGATAAAGAACTGAAAG
CGAAAGGTAAGAGCGCCCTGATGTTCAACCTGCAAGAACCGTACTTCACCTGGCCGCTGATTGCTGCTGA
CGGGGGTTATGCGTTCAAGTATGAAAACGGCAAGTACGACATTAAAGACGTGGGCGTGGATAACGCTGGC
GCGAAAGCGGGTCTGACCTTCCTGGTTGACCTGATTAAAAACAAACACATGAATGCAGACACCGATTACT
CCATCGCAGAAGCTGCCTTTAATAAAGGCGAAACAGCGATGACCATCAACGGCCCGTGGGCATGGTCCAA
CATCGACACCAGCAAAGTGAATTATGGTGTAACGGTACTGCCGACCTTCAAGGGTCAACCATCCAAACCG
TTCGTTGGCGTGCTGAGCGCAGGTATTAACGCCGCCAGTCCGAACAAAGAGCTGGCAAAAGAGTTCCTCG
AAAACTATCTGCTGACTGATGAAGGTCTGGAAGCGGTTAATAAAGACAAACCGCTGGGTGCCGTAGCGCT
GAAGTCTTACGAGGAAGAGTTGGCGAAAGATCCACGTATTGCCGCCACGATGGAAAACGCCCAGAAAGGT
GAAATCATGCCGAACATCCCGCAGATGTCCGCTTTCTGGTATGCCGTGCGTACTGCGGTGATCAACGCCG
CCAGCGGTCGTCAGACTGTCGATGAAGCCCTTAAAGACGCGCAGACTGGTACCGGCAGCGGCCTGGAAGT
TCTGTTCCAGGGGCCCCATATGCTCGAGTCTCGCGTTTCTGCCGATATTGAACACGCGGCCTACTACTCC
ATGAGTCCGCACTCGTGGACCCTGCCCACCGACTGGCAAAAGATGCAGGAGACAGCGCCCTCGATTCTGC
GCAACAAGGATCTGCAGGATGAGAGCCAGCGCTTCGATGGTGATAAGTATCTGGCCAGCATTAAGACGGC
CGCCAAGCGAGCTAGCATGCAGTATAAACTGATTCTGAATGGCAAAACCCTGAAAGGTGAAACCACCACC
GAAGCAGTTGATGCAGCCACCGCAGAAAAAGTTTTTAAACAGTATGCCAATGATAACGGCGTTGATGGTG
AATGGACCTATGATGATGCAACCAAAACCTATACCGTTACCGAATAAGGATCCTAATAGTCTAGAGCTAG
CCCTAGGAGATCCGGCTGCTAACAAAGCCCGAAAGGAAGCTGAGTTGGCTGCTGCCACCGCTGAGCAATA
ACTAGCATAACCCCTTGGGGCCTCTAAACGGGTCTTGAGGGGTTTTTTGCTGAAAGGAGGAACTATATCC
GGATATCCCGCAAGAGGCCCGGCAGTACCGGCATAACCAAGCCTATGCCTACAGCATCCAGGGTGACGGT
GCCGAGGATGACGATGAGCGCATTGTTAGATTTCATACACGGTGCCTGACTGCGTTAGCAATTTAACTGT
GATAAACTACCGCATTAAAGCTTATCGATGATAAGCTGTCAAACATGAGAA
